Addgene plasmid #108119: pC1-SypHer3s-dmito
Purpose: Mitochondrial ratiometric pH probe with enhanced brightness for mammalian cells expression. Probe is localized in mitochondrial matrix.
Depositing lab: Vsevolod Belousov. Depositing organization: Shemyakin-Ovchinnikov Institute of Bioorganic Chemistry (INACTIVE). Publication: SypHer3s: a genetically encoded fluorescent ratiometric probe with enhanced brightness and an improved dynamic range. Ermakova YG, Pak VV, Bogdanova YA, Kotlobay AA, Yampolsky IV, Shokhina AG, Panova AS, Marygin RA, Staroverov DB, Bilan DS, Sies H, Belousov VV. Chem Commun (Camb). 2018 Mar 2. doi: 10.1039/c7cc08740c. PubMed 29497715.
Backbone
  Vector backbone: pC1
  Backbone manufacturer: Evrogen
  Backbone size w/o insert (bp): 3931
  Total vector size (bp): 5539
  Vector type: Mammalian Expression
Growth in bacteria
  Bacterial resistance: Kanamycin, 50 μg/mL
  Growth temperature: 37°C
  Growth strain: DH5alpha
  Copy number: High Copy
Gene/Insert
  Gene/Insert name: SypHer3s-dmito (alt name: mitochondrial SypHer3s; MLS1-2 SypHer3s)
  Species: Synthetic
  Insert size (bp): 1608
  Promoter: CMV
  Tag / fusion protein: ratiometric YFP (C terminal on insert)
  Cloning method: Restriction Enzyme; 5′ cloning site NheI (not destroyed); 3′ cloning site NotI (not destroyed)
  Sequencing primers: 5′ CMV
Terms and licenses: Academic/Nonprofit Terms; Industry Terms: Not Available to Industry
Depositor comments: . Ermakova Y. G., Pak V. V., Bogdanova Y. A., Kotlobay A. A., Yampolsky I. М., Shokhina A. G., A. S. Panova, R. Marygin, D. B. Staroverov, D. S. Bilan, H. Sies and V. V. Belousov “SypHer3s: genetically encoded fluorescent ratiometric probe with enhanced brightness and improved dynamic range”, Chemical Communications, 2017, accepted publication
How to cite: pC1-SypHer3s-dmito was a gift from Vsevolod Belousov (Addgene plasmid # 108119 ; http://n2t.net/addgene:108119 ; RRID:Addgene_108119)
