[The description below was written by a language model from this plasmid's Addgene catalogue record and pLannotate feature annotations shown in this document.]
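Description:
pC1-SypHer3s-dmito is a mammalian expression plasmid built on the Evrogen pC1 backbone that encodes a mitochondrially targeted version of SypHer3s, a synthetic, genetically encoded ratiometric fluorescent pH probe described as having enhanced brightness. The insert of about 1.6 kb was cloned between NheI and NotI sites and sits downstream of the human cytomegalovirus immediate-early enhancer and promoter, with an SV40 polyadenylation signal terminating the transcript. At the start of the open reading frame, the feature table shows two consecutive copies of the human cytochrome c oxidase subunit VIII presequence (the second annotated as a fragment). This matches the "dmito" and "MLS1-2" naming and accounts for delivery of the probe to the mitochondrial matrix. The sensor coding region itself is labelled by the automated annotation as HyPer-3, a hydrogen peroxide indicator. That label most likely reflects sequence similarity between the two YFP-based probes, since the catalogue entry identifies the product as the pH sensor SypHer3s.

The plasmid is propagated in E. coli at high copy from a ColE1/pUC-type origin under kanamycin selection. The Tn5 NeoR/KanR gene is preceded by both a bacterial bla promoter and the SV40 enhancer/early promoter and followed by an HSV TK polyadenylation signal, so the same marker can also support G418 selection in mammalian cells. An f1 origin is also present. Short annotated fragments of large T antigen, ble and bGH poly(A) appear to be backbone remnants or incidental matches rather than functional parts. The sequenced record is 5,524 nt, slightly shorter than the listed 5,539 bp. The construct is used for ratiometric imaging of mitochondrial matrix pH in mammalian cells.
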