Features (pLannotate 1.2.2; 15 found; start..end, strand, type, name):
     61..364     +  enhancer       CMV enhancer: human cytomegalovirus immediate early enhancer
    365..568     +  promoter       CMV promoter: human cytomegalovirus (CMV) immediate early promoter
    597..671     +  CDS            COX8 presequence: mitochondrial presequence of human cytochrome c oxidase subunit VIII (Rizutto et al., 1989)
    691..764     +  CDS            COX8 presequence (fragment): mitochondrial presequence of human cytochrome c oxidase subunit VIII (Rizutto et al., 1989)
    786..2189    +  CDS            HyPer-3: improved fluorescent indicator for intracellular H2O2 (Bilan et al., 2013)
   2206..2289    +  CDS            large T antigen (fragment): large T antigen from SV40 (simian virus 40)
   2312..2433    +  polyA_signal   SV40 poly(A) signal: SV40 polyadenylation signal
   2467..2895    -  rep_origin     f1 ori (sequence partly withheld): f1 bacteriophage origin of replication; arrow indicates direction of (+) strand synthesis
   2922..3026    +  promoter       AmpR promoter: bla
   3028..3385    +  promoter       SV40 promoter: SV40 enhancer and early promoter
   3420..4214    +  CDS            NeoR/KanR: aminoglycoside phosphotransferase from Tn5; aph(3')-II (or nptII); confers resistance to neomycin, kanamycin, and G418 (Geneticin®)
   4235..4387    +  CDS            ble (fragment): BLE_KLEPN - Experimental evidence at protein level: Swiss-Prot protein existence level 1. Binding protein with a strong affinity to the bleomycin family of antibiotics. Binds to CL990; an antimitotic-antibiotic compound. From Klebsiella pneumoniae.
   4446..4493    +  polyA_signal   HSV TK poly(A) signal: herpes simplex virus thymidine kinase polyadenylation signal (Cole and Stacy, 1985)
   4584..4600    -  polyA_signal   bGH poly(A) signal (fragment): bovine growth hormone polyadenylation signal
   4822..5410    +  rep_origin     ori: high-copy-number ColE1/pMB1/pBR322/pUC origin of replication
>Addgene plasmid #108119 | pC1-SypHer3s-dmito | addgene full sequence | sequence record 207897 | Addgene NGS Result
TAGTTATTAATAGTAATCAATTACGGGGTCATTAGTTCATAGCCCATATATGGAGTTCCGCGTTACATAA
CTTACGGTAAATGGCCCGCCTGGCTGACCGCCCAACGACCCCCGCCCATTGACGTCAATAATGACGTATG
TTCCCATAGTAACGCCAATAGGGACTTTCCATTGACGTCAATGGGTGGAGTATTTACGGTAAACTGCCCA
CTTGGCAGTACATCAAGTGTATCATATGCCAAGTACGCCCCCTATTGACGTCAATGACGGTAAATGGCCC
GCCTGGCATTATGCCCAGTACATGACCTTATGGGACTTTCCTACTTGGCAGTACATCTACGTATTAGTCA
TCGCTATTACCATGGTGATGCGGTTTTGGCAGTACATCAATGGGCGTGGATAGCGGTTTGACTCACGGGG
ATTTCCAAGTCTCCACCCCATTGACGTCAATGGGAGTTTGTTTTGGCACCAAAATCAACGGGACTTTCCA
AAATGTCGTAACAACTCCGCCCCATTGACGCAAATGGGCGGTAGGCGTGTACGGTGGGAGGTCTATATAA
GCAGAGCTGGTTTAGTGAACCGTCAGATCCGCTAGCATGTCCGTCCTGACGCCGCTGCTGCTGCGGGGCT
TGACAGGCTCGGCCCGGCGGCTCCCAGTGCCGCGCGCCAAGATCCATTCGTTGGGGGATCTGTCCGTCCT
GACGCCGCTGCTGCTGCGGGGCTTGACAGGCTCGGCCCGGCGGCTCCCAGTGCCGCGCGCCAAGATCCAT
TCGTTGGGGGATCCATCCGGACCGCTGCACATTGGTTTGATTCCCACAGTTGGACCGTACCTGCTACCGC
ATATTATCCCTATGCTGCACCAGACCTTTCCAAAGCTGGAAATGTATCTGCATGAAGCACAGACCCACCA
GTTACTGGCGCAACTGGACAGCGGCAAACTCGATTGCGTGATCCTCGCGCTGGTGAAAGAGAGCGAAGCA
TTCATTGAAGTGCCGTTGTTTGATGAGCCAATGTTGCTGGCTATCTATGAAGATCACCCGTGGGCGAACC
GCGAATGCGTACCGATGGCCGATCTGGCAGGGGAAAAACTGCTGATGCTGGAAGATGGTCACTCTTTGCG
CGATCAGGCAATGTCCGCCGGCTTCAACAGCGACAACGTCTATATCATGGCCGACAAGCAGAAGAACGGC
ATCAAGGCCAACTTCAAGATCCGCCACAACGTCGAGGACGGCAGCGTGCAGCTCGCCGACCACTACCAGC
AGAACACCCCCATCGGCGACGGCCCCGTGCTGCTGCCCGACAACCACTACCTGAGCTTCCAGTCCGTCCT
GAGCAAAGACCCCAACGAGAAGCGCGATCACATGGTCCTGCAGGAGTTCGTGACCGCCGCCGGGATCACT
CTCGGCATGGACGAGCTGTACAACGTGGATGGCGGTAGCGGTGGCACCGGCAGCAAGGGCGAGGAGCTGT
TCACCGGGGTGGTGCCCATCCTGGTCGAGCTGGACGGCGACGTAAACGGCCACAAGTTCAGCGTGTCCGG
CGAGGGCGAGGGCGATGCCACCTACGGCAAGCTGACCCTGAAGCTGATCTGCACCACCGGCAAGCTGCCC
GTGCCCTGGCCCACCCTCGTGACCACCCTCGGCTACGGCCTGAAGTGCTTCGCCCGCTACCCCGACCACA
TGAAGCAGCACGACTTCTTCAAGTCCGCCATGCCCGAAGGCTACGTCCAGGAGCGCACCATCTTCTTCAA
GGACGACGGCAACTACAAGACCCGCGCCGAGGTGAAGTTCGAGGGCGACACCCTGGTGAACCGCATCGAG
CTGAAGGGCATCGGCTTCAAGGAGGACGGCAACATCCTGGGGCACAAGCTGGAGTACAACGGCACCGGTT
TCTGTTTTGAAGCCGGGGCGGATGAAGATACACACTTCCGCGCGACCAGCCTGGAAACTCTGCGCAACAT
GGTGGCGGCAGGTAGCGGGATCACTTTACTGCCAGCGCTGGCTGTGCCGCCGGAGCGCAAACGCGATGGG
GTTGTTTATCTGCCGTGCATTAAGCCGGAACCACGCCGCACTATTGGCCTGGTTTATCGTCCTGGCTCAC
CGCTGCGCAGCCGCTATGAGCAGCTGGCAGAGGCCATCCGCGCAAGAATGGATGGCCATTTCGATAAAGT
TTTAAAACAGGCGGTTTAAAGCGGCCGCGACTCTAGATCATAATCAGCCATACCACATTTGTAGAGGTTT
TACTTGCTTTAAAAAACCTCCCACACCTCCCCCTGAACCTGAAACATAAAATGAATGCAATTGTTGTTGT
TAACTTGTTTATTGCAGCTTATAATGGTTACAAATAAAGCAATAGCATCACAAATTTCACAAATAAAGCA
TTTTTTTCACTGCATTCTAGTTGTGGTTTGTCCAAACTCATCAATGTATCTTAAGGCGTAAATTGTAAGC
GTTAATATTTTGTTAAAATTCGCGTTAAATTTTTGTTAAATCAGCTCATTTTTTAACCAATAGGCCGAAA
TCGGCAAAATCCCTTATAAATCAAAAGAATAGACCGAGATAGGGT
[37 nt withheld, positions 2566-2602]
AAAGAACGTGGACTCCAACGTCAAAGG
[49 nt withheld, positions 2630-2678]
T
[91 nt withheld, positions 2680-2770]
G
[124 nt withheld, positions 2772-2895]
CAGGTGGCACTTTTCGGGGAAATGTGCGCGGAACCCCTATTTGTTTATTTTTCTAAATACATTCAAATAT
GTATCCGCTCATGAGACAATAACCCTGATAAATGCTTCAATAATATTGAAAAAGGAAGAGTCCTGAGGCG
GAAAGAACCAGCTGTGGAATGTGTGTCAGTTAGGGTGTGGAAAGTCCCCAGGCTCCCCAGCAGGCAGAAG
TATGCAAAGCATGCATCTCAATTAGTCAGCAACCAGGTGTGGAAAGTCCCCAGGCTCCCCAGCAGGCAGA
AGTATGCAAAGCATGCATCTCAATTAGTCAGCAACCATAGTCCCGCCCCTAACTCCGCCCATCCCGCCCC
TAACTCCGCCCAGTTCCGCCCATTCTCCGCCCCATGGCTGACTAATTTTTTTTATTTATGCAGAGGCCGA
GGCCGCCTCGGCCTCTGAGCTATTCCAGAAGTAGTGAGGAGGCTTTTTTGGAGGCCTAGGCTTTTGCAAA
GATCGATCAAGAGACAGGATGAGGATCGTTTCGCATGATTGAACAAGATGGATTGCACGCAGGTTCTCCG
GCCGCTTGGGTGGAGAGGCTATTCGGCTATGACTGGGCACAACAGACAATCGGCTGCTCTGATGCCGCCG
TGTTCCGGCTGTCAGCGCAGGGGCGCCCGGTTCTTTTTGTCAAGACCGACCTGTCCGGTGCCCTGAATGA
ACTGCAAGACGAGGCAGCGCGGCTATCGTGGCTGGCCACGACGGGCGTTCCTTGCGCAGCTGTGCTCGAC
GTTGTCACTGAAGCGGGAAGGGACTGGCTGCTATTGGGCGAAGTGCCGGGGCAGGATCTCCTGTCATCTC
ACCTTGCTCCTGCCGAGAAAGTATCCATCATGGCTGATGCAATGCGGCGGCTGCATACGCTTGATCCGGC
TACCTGCCCATTCGACCACCAAGCGAAACATCGCATCGAGCGAGCACGTACTCGGATGGAAGCCGGTCTT
GTCGATCAGGATGATCTGGACGAAGAGCATCAGGGGCTCGCGCCAGCCGAACTGTTCGCCAGGCTCAAGG
CGAGCATGCCCGACGGCGAGGATCTCGTCGTGACCCATGGCGATGCCTGCTTGCCGAATATCATGGTGGA
AAATGGCCGCTTTTCTGGATTCATCGACTGTGGCCGGCTGGGTGTGGCGGACCGCTATCAGGACATAGCG
TTGGCTACCCGTGATATTGCTGAAGAGCTTGGCGGCGAATGGGCTGACCGCTTCCTCGTGCTTTACGGTA
TCGCCGCTCCCGATTCGCAGCGCATCGCCTTCTATCGCCTTCTTGACGAGTTCTTCTGAGCGGGACTCTG
GGGTTCGAAATGACCGACCAAGCGACGCCCAACCTGCCATCACGAGATTTCGATTCCACCGCCGCCTTCT
ATGAAAGGTTGGGCTTCGGAATCGTTTTCCGGGACGCCGGCTGGATGATCCTCCAGCGCGGGGATCTCAT
GCTGGAGTTCTTCGCCCACCCTAGGGGGAGGCTAACTGAAACACGGAAGGAGACAATACCGGAAGGAACC
CGCGCTATGACGGCAATAAAAAGACAGAATAAAACGCACGGTGTTGGGTCGTTTGTTCATAAACGCGGGG
TTCGGTCCCAGGGCTGGCACTCTGTCGATACCCCACCGAGACCCCATTGGGGCCAATACGCCCGCGTTTC
TTCCTTTTCCCCACCCCACCCCCCAAGTTCGGGTGAAGGCCCAGGGCTCGCAGCCAACGTCGGGGCGGCA
GGCCCTGCCATAGCCTCAGGTTACTCATATATACTTTAGATTGATTTAAAACTTCATTTTTAATTTAAAA
GGATCTAGGTGAAGATCCTTTTTGATAATCTCATGACCAAAATCCCTTAACGTGAGTTTTCGTTCCACTG
AGCGTCAGACCCCGTAGAAAAGATCAAAGGATCTTCTTGAGATCCTTTTTTTCTGCGCGTAATCTGCTGC
TTGCAAACAAAAAAACCACCGCTACCAGCGGTGGTTTGTTTGCCGGATCAAGAGCTACCAACTCTTTTTC
CGAAGGTAACTGGCTTCAGCAGAGCGCAGATACCAAATACTGTTCTTCTAGTGTAGCCGTAGTTAGGCCA
CCACTTCAAGAACTCTGTAGCACCGCCTACATACCTCGCTCTGCTAATCCTGTTACCAGTGGCTGCTGCC
AGTGGCGATAAGTCGTGTCTTACCGGGTTGGACTCAAGACGATAGTTACCGGATAAGGCGCAGCGGTCGG
GCTGAACGGGGGGTTCGTGCACACAGCCCAGCTTGGAGCGAACGACCTACACCGAACTGAGATACCTACA
GCGTGAGCTATGAGAAAGCGCCACGCTTCCCGAAGGGAGAAAGGCGGACAGGTATCCGGTAAGCGGCAGG
GTCGGAACAGGAGAGCGCACGAGGGAGCTTCCAGGGGGAAACGCCTGGTATCTTTATAGTCCTGTCGGGT
TTCGCCACCTCTGACTTGAGCGTCGATTTTTGTGATGCTCGTCAGGGGGGCGGAGCCTATGGAAAAACGC
CAGCAACGCGGCCTTTTTACGGTTCCTGGCCTTTTGCTGGCCTTTTGCTCACATGTTCTTTCCTGCGTTA
TCCCCTGATTCTGTGGATAACCGTATTACCGCCATGCAT
