Features (pLannotate 1.2.2; 15 found; start..end, strand, type, name):
     61..364     +  enhancer       CMV enhancer: human cytomegalovirus immediate early enhancer
    365..568     +  promoter       CMV promoter: human cytomegalovirus (CMV) immediate early promoter
    597..671     +  CDS            COX8 presequence: mitochondrial presequence of human cytochrome c oxidase subunit VIII (Rizutto et al., 1989)
    691..764     +  CDS            COX8 presequence (fragment): mitochondrial presequence of human cytochrome c oxidase subunit VIII (Rizutto et al., 1989)
    786..2189    +  CDS            HyPer-3: improved fluorescent indicator for intracellular H2O2 (Bilan et al., 2013)
   2206..2289    +  CDS            large T antigen (fragment): large T antigen from SV40 (simian virus 40)
   2312..2433    +  polyA_signal   SV40 poly(A) signal: SV40 polyadenylation signal
   2467..2895    -  rep_origin     f1 ori (sequence partly withheld): f1 bacteriophage origin of replication; arrow indicates direction of (+) strand synthesis
   2922..3026    +  promoter       AmpR promoter: bla
   3028..3385    +  promoter       SV40 promoter: SV40 enhancer and early promoter
   3420..4214    +  CDS            NeoR/KanR: aminoglycoside phosphotransferase from Tn5; aph(3')-II (or nptII); confers resistance to neomycin, kanamycin, and G418 (Geneticin®)
   4235..4387    +  CDS            ble (fragment): BLE_KLEPN - Experimental evidence at protein level: Swiss-Prot protein existence level 1. Binding protein with a strong affinity to the bleomycin family of antibiotics. Binds to CL990; an antimitotic-antibiotic compound. From Klebsiella pneumoniae.
   4446..4493    +  polyA_signal   HSV TK poly(A) signal: herpes simplex virus thymidine kinase polyadenylation signal (Cole and Stacy, 1985)
   4584..4600    -  polyA_signal   bGH poly(A) signal (fragment): bovine growth hormone polyadenylation signal
   4822..5410    +  rep_origin     ori: high-copy-number ColE1/pMB1/pBR322/pUC origin of replication
>Addgene plasmid #108119 | pC1-SypHer3s-dmito | depositor full sequence | sequence record 212084 | pC1-SypHer3s-dmito sequence 5524 bps
TAGTTATTAATAGTAATCAATTACGGGGTCATTAGTTCATAGCCCATATATGGAGTTCCGCGTTACATAA
CTTACGGTAAATGGCCCGCCTGGCTGACCGCCCAACGACCCCCGCCCATTGACGTCAATAATGACGTATG
TTCCCATAGTAACGCCAATAGGGACTTTCCATTGACGTCAATGGGTGGAGTATTTACGGTAAACTGCCCA
CTTGGCAGTACATCAAGTGTATCATATGCCAAGTACGCCCCCTATTGACGTCAATGACGGTAAATGGCCC
GCCTGGCATTATGCCCAGTACATGACCTTATGGGACTTTCCTACTTGGCAGTACATCTACGTATTAGTCA
TCGCTATTACCATGGTGATGCGGTTTTGGCAGTACATCAATGGGCGTGGATAGCGGTTTGACTCACGGGG
ATTTCCAAGTCTCCACCCCATTGACGTCAATGGGAGTTTGTTTTGGCACCAAAATCAACGGGACTTTCCA
AAATGTCGTAACAACTCCGCCCCATTGACGCAAATGGGCGGTAGGCGTGTACGGTGGGAGGTCTATATAA
GCAGAGCTGGTTTAGTGAACCGTCAGATCCGCTAGCATGTCCGTCCTGACGCCGCTGCTGCTGCGGGGCT
TGACAGGCTCGGCCCGGCGGCTCCCAGTGCCGCGCGCCAAGATCCATTCGTTGGGGGATCTGTCCGTCCT
GACGCCGCTGCTGCTGCGGGGCTTGACAGGCTCGGCCCGGCGGCTCCCAGTGCCGCGCGCCAAGATCCAT
TCGTTGGGGGATCCATCCGGACCGCTGCACATTGGTTTGATTCCCACAGTTGGACCGTACCTGCTACCGC
ATATTATCCCTATGCTGCACCAGACCTTTCCAAAGCTGGAAATGTATCTGCATGAAGCACAGACCCACCA
GTTACTGGCGCAACTGGACAGCGGCAAACTCGATTGCGTGATCCTCGCGCTGGTGAAAGAGAGCGAAGCA
TTCATTGAAGTGCCGTTGTTTGATGAGCCAATGTTGCTGGCTATCTATGAAGATCACCCGTGGGCGAACC
GCGAATGCGTACCGATGGCCGATCTGGCAGGGGAAAAACTGCTGATGCTGGAAGATGGTCACTCTTTGCG
CGATCAGGCAATGTCCGCCGGCTTCAACAGCGACAACGTCTATATCATGGCCGACAAGCAGAAGAACGGC
ATCAAGGCCAACTTCAAGATCCGCCACAACGTCGAGGACGGCAGCGTGCAGCTCGCCGACCACTACCAGC
AGAACACCCCCATCGGCGACGGCCCCGTGCTGCTGCCCGACAACCACTACCTGAGCTTCCAGTCCGTCCT
GAGCAAAGACCCCAACGAGAAGCGCGATCACATGGTCCTGCAGGAGTTCGTGACCGCCGCCGGGATCACT
CTCGGCATGGACGAGCTGTACAACGTGGATGGCGGTAGCGGTGGCACCGGCAGCAAGGGCGAGGAGCTGT
TCACCGGGGTGGTGCCCATCCTGGTCGAGCTGGACGGCGACGTAAACGGCCACAAGTTCAGCGTGTCCGG
CGAGGGCGAGGGCGATGCCACCTACGGCAAGCTGACCCTGAAGCTGATCTGCACCACCGGCAAGCTGCCC
GTGCCCTGGCCCACCCTCGTGACCACCCTCGGCTACGGCCTGAAGTGCTTCGCCCGCTACCCCGACCACA
TGAAGCAGCACGACTTCTTCAAGTCCGCCATGCCCGAAGGCTACGTCCAGGAGCGCACCATCTTCTTCAA
GGACGACGGCAACTACAAGACCCGCGCCGAGGTGAAGTTCGAGGGCGACACCCTGGTGAACCGCATCGAG
CTGAAGGGCATCGGCTTCAAGGAGGACGGCAACATCCTGGGGCACAAGCTGGAGTACAACGGCACCGGTT
TCTGTTTTGAAGCCGGGGCGGATGAAGATACACACTTCCGCGCGACCAGCCTGGAAACTCTGCGCAACAT
GGTGGCGGCAGGTAGCGGGATCACTTTACTGCCAGCGCTGGCTGTGCCGCCGGAGCGCAAACGCGATGGG
GTTGTTTATCTGCCGTGCATTAAGCCGGAACCACGCCGCACTATTGGCCTGGTTTATCGTCCTGGCTCAC
CGCTGCGCAGCCGCTATGAGCAGCTGGCAGAGGCCATCCGCGCAAGAATGGATGGCCATTTCGATAAAGT
TTTAAAACAGGCGGTTTAAAGCGGCCGCGACTCTAGATCATAATCAGCCATACCACATTTGTAGAGGTTT
TACTTGCTTTAAAAAACCTCCCACACCTCCCCCTGAACCTGAAACATAAAATGAATGCAATTGTTGTTGT
TAACTTGTTTATTGCAGCTTATAATGGTTACAAATAAAGCAATAGCATCACAAATTTCACAAATAAAGCA
TTTTTTTCACTGCATTCTAGTTGTGGTTTGTCCAAACTCATCAATGTATCTTAAGGCGTAAATTGTAAGC
GTTAATATTTTGTTAAAATTCGCGTTAAATTTTTGTTAAATCAGCTCATTTTTTAACCAATAGGCCGAAA
TCGGCAAAATCCCTTATAAATCAAAAGAATAGACCGAGATAGGGT
[37 nt withheld, positions 2566-2602]
AAAGAACGTGGACTCCAACGTCAAAGG
[49 nt withheld, positions 2630-2678]
T
[91 nt withheld, positions 2680-2770]
G
[124 nt withheld, positions 2772-2895]
CAGGTGGCACTTTTCGGGGAAATGTGCGCGGAACCCCTATTTGTTTATTTTTCTAAATACATTCAAATAT
GTATCCGCTCATGAGACAATAACCCTGATAAATGCTTCAATAATATTGAAAAAGGAAGAGTCCTGAGGCG
GAAAGAACCAGCTGTGGAATGTGTGTCAGTTAGGGTGTGGAAAGTCCCCAGGCTCCCCAGCAGGCAGAAG
TATGCAAAGCATGCATCTCAATTAGTCAGCAACCAGGTGTGGAAAGTCCCCAGGCTCCCCAGCAGGCAGA
AGTATGCAAAGCATGCATCTCAATTAGTCAGCAACCATAGTCCCGCCCCTAACTCCGCCCATCCCGCCCC
TAACTCCGCCCAGTTCCGCCCATTCTCCGCCCCATGGCTGACTAATTTTTTTTATTTATGCAGAGGCCGA
GGCCGCCTCGGCCTCTGAGCTATTCCAGAAGTAGTGAGGAGGCTTTTTTGGAGGCCTAGGCTTTTGCAAA
GATCGATCAAGAGACAGGATGAGGATCGTTTCGCATGATTGAACAAGATGGATTGCACGCAGGTTCTCCG
GCCGCTTGGGTGGAGAGGCTATTCGGCTATGACTGGGCACAACAGACAATCGGCTGCTCTGATGCCGCCG
TGTTCCGGCTGTCAGCGCAGGGGCGCCCGGTTCTTTTTGTCAAGACCGACCTGTCCGGTGCCCTGAATGA
ACTGCAAGACGAGGCAGCGCGGCTATCGTGGCTGGCCACGACGGGCGTTCCTTGCGCAGCTGTGCTCGAC
GTTGTCACTGAAGCGGGAAGGGACTGGCTGCTATTGGGCGAAGTGCCGGGGCAGGATCTCCTGTCATCTC
ACCTTGCTCCTGCCGAGAAAGTATCCATCATGGCTGATGCAATGCGGCGGCTGCATACGCTTGATCCGGC
TACCTGCCCATTCGACCACCAAGCGAAACATCGCATCGAGCGAGCACGTACTCGGATGGAAGCCGGTCTT
GTCGATCAGGATGATCTGGACGAAGAGCATCAGGGGCTCGCGCCAGCCGAACTGTTCGCCAGGCTCAAGG
CGAGCATGCCCGACGGCGAGGATCTCGTCGTGACCCATGGCGATGCCTGCTTGCCGAATATCATGGTGGA
AAATGGCCGCTTTTCTGGATTCATCGACTGTGGCCGGCTGGGTGTGGCGGACCGCTATCAGGACATAGCG
TTGGCTACCCGTGATATTGCTGAAGAGCTTGGCGGCGAATGGGCTGACCGCTTCCTCGTGCTTTACGGTA
TCGCCGCTCCCGATTCGCAGCGCATCGCCTTCTATCGCCTTCTTGACGAGTTCTTCTGAGCGGGACTCTG
GGGTTCGAAATGACCGACCAAGCGACGCCCAACCTGCCATCACGAGATTTCGATTCCACCGCCGCCTTCT
ATGAAAGGTTGGGCTTCGGAATCGTTTTCCGGGACGCCGGCTGGATGATCCTCCAGCGCGGGGATCTCAT
GCTGGAGTTCTTCGCCCACCCTAGGGGGAGGCTAACTGAAACACGGAAGGAGACAATACCGGAAGGAACC
CGCGCTATGACGGCAATAAAAAGACAGAATAAAACGCACGGTGTTGGGTCGTTTGTTCATAAACGCGGGG
TTCGGTCCCAGGGCTGGCACTCTGTCGATACCCCACCGAGACCCCATTGGGGCCAATACGCCCGCGTTTC
TTCCTTTTCCCCACCCCACCCCCCAAGTTCGGGTGAAGGCCCAGGGCTCGCAGCCAACGTCGGGGCGGCA
GGCCCTGCCATAGCCTCAGGTTACTCATATATACTTTAGATTGATTTAAAACTTCATTTTTAATTTAAAA
GGATCTAGGTGAAGATCCTTTTTGATAATCTCATGACCAAAATCCCTTAACGTGAGTTTTCGTTCCACTG
AGCGTCAGACCCCGTAGAAAAGATCAAAGGATCTTCTTGAGATCCTTTTTTTCTGCGCGTAATCTGCTGC
TTGCAAACAAAAAAACCACCGCTACCAGCGGTGGTTTGTTTGCCGGATCAAGAGCTACCAACTCTTTTTC
CGAAGGTAACTGGCTTCAGCAGAGCGCAGATACCAAATACTGTCCTTCTAGTGTAGCCGTAGTTAGGCCA
CCACTTCAAGAACTCTGTAGCACCGCCTACATACCTCGCTCTGCTAATCCTGTTACCAGTGGCTGCTGCC
AGTGGCGATAAGTCGTGTCTTACCGGGTTGGACTCAAGACGATAGTTACCGGATAAGGCGCAGCGGTCGG
GCTGAACGGGGGGTTCGTGCACACAGCCCAGCTTGGAGCGAACGACCTACACCGAACTGAGATACCTACA
GCGTGAGCTATGAGAAAGCGCCACGCTTCCCGAAGGGAGAAAGGCGGACAGGTATCCGGTAAGCGGCAGG
GTCGGAACAGGAGAGCGCACGAGGGAGCTTCCAGGGGGAAACGCCTGGTATCTTTATAGTCCTGTCGGGT
TTCGCCACCTCTGACTTGAGCGTCGATTTTTGTGATGCTCGTCAGGGGGGCGGAGCCTATGGAAAAACGC
CAGCAACGCGGCCTTTTTACGGTTCCTGGCCTTTTGCTGGCCTTTTGCTCACATGTTCTTTCCTGCGTTA
TCCCCTGATTCTGTGGATAACCGTATTACCGCCATGCAT
